Addgene plasmid #147749: pLNHA-C1-HsNot1iso1-shRNAres_V
Purpose: Mammalian Expression of HsNot1iso1-shRNAres
Depositing lab: Elisa Izaurralde. Depositing organization: Max Planck Institute for Developmental Biology.
Backbone
  Vector backbone: Unknown
  Vector type: Mammalian Expression
Growth in bacteria
  Bacterial resistance: Kanamycin, 50 μg/mL
  Growth temperature: 37°C
  Growth strain: DH5alpha
  Copy number: High Copy
Gene/Insert
  Gene/Insert name: HsNot1iso1-shRNAres
  Species: H. sapiens (human)
  Mutation: 1 silent mutation compared to the sequence of isoform 1 given by NCBI: NM_016284.4
  Entrez Gene: CNOT1 (a.k.a. AD-005, CDC39, HPE12, NOT1, NOT1H, VIBOS)
  Cloning method: Unknown
Terms and licenses: Academic/Nonprofit Terms; Industry Terms: Not Available to Industry
Depositor comments: Plasmids from this collection were made available to the research community and donated after the lab closed. Please note that the sequence provided by the depositing laboratory may be theoretical/predicted or based on Sanger sequencing results. There may be discrepancies between sequencing results obtained by Addgene and the depositor sequence. If an Addgene verified sequence is not available, please contact before placing your order to request that our lab fully sequence the plasmid.
How to cite: pLNHA-C1-HsNot1iso1-shRNAres_V was a gift from Elisa Izaurralde (Addgene plasmid # 147749 ; http://n2t.net/addgene:147749 ; RRID:Addgene_147749)
