[The description below was written by a language model from this plasmid's Addgene catalogue record and pLannotate feature annotations shown in this document.]
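Description:
pLNHA-C1-HsNot1iso1-shRNAres_V is an 11.3 kb mammalian expression plasmid that encodes full-length human CNOT1 (isoform 1), the scaffolding subunit of the CCR4-NOT deadenylase complex. The catalogue lists the backbone as unknown. The annotated layout, however, is typical of a "C1"-style vector in which N-terminal tags precede the insert. It has a high-copy ColE1/pUC origin, an f1 origin, and a single NeoR/KanR cassette driven by tandem bacterial (AmpR-type) and SV40 early promoters and ending in an HSV TK poly(A) signal. This cassette gives kanamycin resistance in E. coli and can, in principle, support G418 selection in mammalian cells.

The expression unit uses the CMV immediate-early enhancer and promoter, with a T7 promoter just downstream. The reading frame begins with a short fragment of the bacteriophage lambda N protein, followed by an HA epitope and then the roughly 7.1 kb CNOT1 coding sequence. It is terminated by the SV40 poly(A) signal. The lambda N peptide is the element that binds boxB RNA hairpins, so this tag arrangement (the "LNHA" in the name) is the kind used to tether a protein to a boxB-containing reporter mRNA, with HA allowing detection. The record itself gives the purpose only as mammalian expression.

The "shRNAres" designation indicates a version meant to resist shRNA targeting, as would be needed to re-express CNOT1 in knockdown cells. The record notes one silent mutation relative to the NCBI reference transcript but does not describe the resistance changes. The short annotated fragments (HIV-1 LTR, SV40 large T antigen, ble) are probably incidental sequence matches rather than functional parts.
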