Features (pLannotate 1.2.2; 17 found; start..end, strand, type, name):
     61..364     +  enhancer       CMV enhancer: human cytomegalovirus immediate early enhancer
    365..568     +  promoter       CMV promoter: human cytomegalovirus (CMV) immediate early promoter
    564..597     +  LTR            5' LTR (truncated) (fragment): truncated 5' long terminal repeat (LTR) from HIV-1
    613..631     +  promoter       T7 promoter: promoter for bacteriophage T7 RNA polymerase
    665..730     +  CDS            N (fragment): REGN_LAMBD - Experimental evidence at protein level: Swiss-Prot protein existence level 1. Plays a role as a transcriptional antitermination factor that allows the virus to initiate its lytic phase. Activates expression of the delayed viral early genes by modifying host RNA polymerase (RNAP) into a form that is resistant to termination signals. This antitermination function requires the host NusA protein which serves to stabilize the interaction between antitermination protein N and host RNA polymerase. From Escherichia phage lambda (Bacteriophage lambda).
    755..781     +  CDS            3xHA (fragment): three tandem HA epitope tags
    797..7924    +  CDS            CNOT1: CNOT1_HUMAN - Also known as CDC39, KIAA1007, NOT1. Experimental evidence at protein level: Swiss-Prot protein existence level 1. Scaffolding component of the CCR4-NOT complex which is one of the major cellular mRNA deadenylases and is linked to various cellular processes including bulk mRNA degradation, miRNA-mediated repression, translational repression during translational initiation and general transcription regulation. Additional complex functions may be a consequence of its influence on mRNA expression. Its scaffolding function implies its interaction with the catalytic complex module and
   7928..7949    +  misc_feature   MCS (fragment): multiple cloning site
   7961..8045    +  CDS            large T antigen (fragment): large T antigen from SV40 (simian virus 40)
   8068..8189    +  polyA_signal   SV40 poly(A) signal: SV40 polyadenylation signal
   8223..8651    -  rep_origin     f1 ori (sequence partly withheld): f1 bacteriophage origin of replication; arrow indicates direction of (+) strand synthesis
   8678..8782    +  promoter       AmpR promoter: bla
   8784..9141    +  promoter       SV40 promoter: SV40 enhancer and early promoter
   9176..9970    +  CDS            NeoR/KanR: aminoglycoside phosphotransferase from Tn5; aph(3')-II (or nptII); confers resistance to neomycin, kanamycin, and G418 (Geneticin®)
   9991..10143   +  CDS            ble (fragment): BLE_KLEPN - Experimental evidence at protein level: Swiss-Prot protein existence level 1. Binding protein with a strong affinity to the bleomycin family of antibiotics. Binds to CL990; an antimitotic-antibiotic compound. From Klebsiella pneumoniae.
  10202..10249   +  polyA_signal   HSV TK poly(A) signal: herpes simplex virus thymidine kinase polyadenylation signal (Cole and Stacy, 1985)
  10578..11166   +  rep_origin     ori: high-copy-number ColE1/pMB1/pBR322/pUC origin of replication
>Addgene plasmid #147749 | pLNHA-C1-HsNot1iso1-shRNAres_V | addgene full sequence | sequence record 444359 | Addgene NGS Result
TAGTTATTAATAGTAATCAATTACGGGGTCATTAGTTCATAGCCCATATATGGAGTTCCGCGTTACATAA
CTTACGGTAAATGGCCCGCCTGGCTGACCGCCCAACGACCCCCGCCCATTGACGTCAATAATGACGTATG
TTCCCATAGTAACGCCAATAGGGACTTTCCATTGACGTCAATGGGTGGAGTATTTACGGTAAACTGCCCA
CTTGGCAGTACATCAAGTGTATCATATGCCAAGTACGCCCCCTATTGACGTCAATGACGGTAAATGGCCC
GCCTGGCATTATGCCCAGTACATGACCTTATGGGACTTTCCTACTTGGCAGTACATCTACGTATTAGTCA
TCGCTATTACCATGGTGATGCGGTTTTGGCAGTACATCAATGGGCGTGGATAGCGGTTTGACTCACGGGG
ATTTCCAAGTCTCCACCCCATTGACGTCAATGGGAGTTTGTTTTGGCACCAAAATCAACGGGACTTTCCA
AAATGTCGTAACAACTCCGCCCCATTGACGCAAATGGGCGGTAGGCGTGTACGGTGGGAGGTCTATATAA
GCAGAGCTCTCTGGCTAACTAGAGAACCCACTGCTTACTGGCTTATCGAAATTAATACGACTCACTATAG
GGAGACCCAAGCTCTAGCGCTACCGGTCGCCACCATGGACGCACAAACACGACGACGTGAGCGTCGCGCT
GAGAAACAAGCTCAATGGAAAGCTGCAAACGGTGGATCTCCTCCACATATGGCTTACCCATACGATGTTC
CAGATTACGCTCCTCCATCTCGAGCTATGAATCTTGACTCGCTCTCGCTGGCCTTGTCTCAAATCAGCTA
CCTGGTGGACAATTTAACCAAGAAAAATTACCGAGCCAGCCAGCAGGAAATACAGCATATTGTGAATCGG
CACGGTCCTGAGGCAGACAGGCATTTATTACGCTGCCTATTTTCGCATGTGGATTTCAGTGGCGATGGTA
AAAGCAGTGGCAAAGATTTCCATCAGACTCAGTTTCTGATTCAGGAGTGTGCGTTGCTGATTACAAAGCC
AAATTTTATCTCGACGCTGTCCTATGCCATTGATAATCCATTGCACTATCAGAAGAGTTTAAAGCCTGCA
CCCCACTTATTTGCCCAGCTGAGTAAAGTGCTCAAATTAAGCAAAGTACAAGAGGTAATTTTTGGCCTTG
CCCTGTTGAATTCTTCCAGCTCAGATCTTAGAGGTTTCGCTGCCCAGTTTATCAAACAGAAGCTTCCAGA
TCTTCTGCGTTCTTACATTGACGCAGACGTCAGTGGAAATCAAGAAGGTGGCTTCCAAGATATAGCAATA
GAGGTCCTACACCTCCTCCTCTCCCATCTCCTCTTTGGGCAGAAGGGAGCCTTTGGAGTTGGACAAGAAC
AGATAGACGCTTTTCTTAAGACGCTGCGCAGAGATTTTCCCCAAGAACGCTGTCCCGTGGTGCTCGCACC
ACTTTTATACCCTGAAAAACGGGACATTCTAATGGACAGGATCCTGCCTGATTCCGGAGGGGTAGCTAAA
ACCATGATGGAGAGCTCTTTGGCTGATTTCATGCAAGAAGTAGGCTATGGCTTTTGTGCAAGTATTGAAG
AATGTCGCAATATAATCGTGCAGTTTGGTGTTCGGGAGGTCACAGCTGCCCAGGTTGCAAGGGTTTTGGG
AATGATGGCTCGAACTCATTCAGGATTAACAGATGGCATTCCATTACAGAGTATTTCTGCTCCGGGCAGT
GGGATCTGGAGTGATGGGAAAGATAAAAGTGATGGAGCACAGGCACACACATGGAATGTAGAAGTCTTGA
TTGACGTTCTTAAAGAACTGAATCCAAGTTTGAATTTCAAGGAAGTAACTTATGAACTGGACCATCCTGG
ATTTCAAATTCGTGACAGTAAAGGACTTCATAATGTGGTTTATGGCATTCAGAGGGGTTTGGGTATGGAA
GTGTTCCCAGTAGACCTCATATATAGACCTTGGAAACATGCTGAAGGCCAGCTCTCCTTCATCCAGCACT
CACTAATCAATCCAGAGATCTTCTGTTTTGCTGACTATCCCTGTCATACTGTTGCCACTGATATTCTGAA
AGCACCACCAGAGGATGACAATCGAGAAATTGCCACATGGAAGAGCTTGGATTTGATTGAATCTCTGCTG
AGGCTTGCAGAGGTTGGGCAGTATGAGCAAGTCAAACAGCTCTTCAGCTTCCCTATCAAACACTGTCCAG
ACATGCTGGTATTGGCCTTACTACAAATTAACACCTCTTGGCATACCTTGCGCCATGAACTTATCTCCAC
TCTGATGCCAATTTTCCTTGGAAACCATCCTAACTCAGCTATTATTTTGCACTATGCATGGCATGGGCAG
GGACAGTCTCCCTCAATTCGCCAACTTATCATGCATGCAATGGCAGAATGGTACATGAGAGGGGAGCAGT
ATGATCAGGCCAAATTGTCTCGAATACTTGATGTGGCCCAGGACTTGAAGGCCTTGTCAATGCTGCTAAA
TGGTACTCCATTTGCCTTTGTTATTGACCTTGCTGCACTTGCTTCACGTCGTGAATACCTCAAACTTGAT
AAGTGGCTCACAGATAAAATTCGAGAGCATGGGGAGCCTTTTATCCAGGCGTGTATGACTTTTTTAAAGA
GACGGTGTCCTTCTATTTTGGGCGGACTTGCCCCAGAAAAAGACCAGCCCAAAAGTGCTCAACTTCCTCC
AGAAACTTTGGCGACAATGTTGGCCTGTCTGCAAGCTTGTGCAGGGAGTGTTTCTCAGGAGCTATCAGAA
ACTATCCTCACCATGGTAGCCAATTGCAGTAATGTTATGAATAAGGCCAGACAACCACCACCTGGAGTTA
TGCCAAAAGGACGTCCTCCTAGTGCTAGCAGCTTAGATGCCATTTCTCCTGTTCAGATTGACCCTCTTGC
TGGAATGACATCTCTTAGTATAGGTGGTTCAGCTGCCCCTCACACCCAGAGTATGCAGGGTTTTCCTCCA
AATTTGGGTTCTGCATTCAGTACCCCTCAGTCACCAGCAAAAGCATTTCCACCCCTTTCAACCCCCAATC
AGACCACTGCATTCAGTGGTATTGGAGGACTTTCATCACAGCTTCCAGTAGGTGGTCTTGGCACAGGCAG
CCTGACTGGTATAGGAACTGGTGCTCTTGGACTCCCTGCAGTGAATAACGACCCTTTTGTACAGAGGAAA
CTGGGCACCTCTGGACTGAATCAGCCTACATTCCAGCAGAGTAAGATGAAACCTTCGGACTTGTCTCAGG
TGTGGCCAGAGGCAAACCAGCACTTTAGTAAAGAGATAGATGATGAAGCAAACAGCTATTTCCAGCGAAT
ATATAATCATCCACCACATCCAACCATGTCTGTTGATGAGGTATTAGAAATGCTGCAGAGATTTAAAGAC
TCTACTATAAAGAGGGAACGAGAAGTATTTAACTGTATGCTAAGGAACTTGTTTGAAGAATATCGTTTTT
TTCCCCAGTATCCTGATAAAGAGTTACATATAACAGCCTGCCTATTTGGTGGTATAATTGAGAAAGGACT
GGTCACTTACATGGCACTAGGTCTGGCTCTACGATATGTTCTTGAAGCCTTACGCAAGCCTTTTGGATCC
AAAATGTATTATTTCGGGATTGCTGCACTAGATAGATTTAAAAACAGATTGAAGGACTATCCCCAGTATT
GTCAGCATTTGGCTTCTATCAGTCACTTTATGCAATTTCCACATCATTTACAGGAGTATATTGAGTATGG
ACAGCAGTCTAGAGATCCTCCTGTGAAAATGCAAGGCTCTATCACAACCCCTGGAAGTATTGCACTGGCT
CAGGCCCAGGCTCAGGCCCAGGTTCCAGCAAAAGCTCCTCTTGCTGGTCAAGTTAGCACTATGGTAACCA
CCTCAACAACTACCACTGTTGCTAAAACGGTTACGGTCACCAGGCCAACTGGAGTCAGCTTTAAGAAAGA
TGTGCCACCTTCTATTAATACTACAAATATAGATACGTTGCTTGTGGCCACAGATCAAACTGAGAGAATT
GTGGAGCCCCCAGAAAATATCCAGGAGAAAATTGCTTTTATTTTCAATAATCTCTCACAGTCAAATATGA
CACAAAAGGTTGAAGAGCTAAAGGAAACGGTGAAAGAAGAATTTATGCCTTGGGTTTCACAGTATCTGGT
TATGAAGAGAGTCAGTATTGAGCCAAACTTTCATAGCCTGTATTCAAACTTCCTTGACACGCTGAAGAAT
CCTGAATTTAACAAGATGGTTCTGAATGAGACCTACAGAAACATTAAAGTGCTCCTGACCTCTGATAAAG
CTGCAGCCAATTTCTCAGATCGTTCTTTGCTGAAGAACTTGGGACATTGGCTAGGAATGATCACATTAGC
TAAAAACAAACCCATCTTACACACTGACTTGGATGTGAAATCATTGCTGCTAGAGGCTTATGTTAAAGGA
CAACAAGAATTGCTCTATGTAGTGCCCTTTGTTGCCAAAGTCTTAGAATCTAGCATTCGTAGTGTGGTTT
TTAGGCCACCAAACCCTTGGACAATGGCAATTATGAATGTATTAGCTGAGCTACATCAGGAGCATGACTT
AAAGTTAAACTTGAAGTTTGAAATCGAGGTTCTCTGCAAGAACCTTGCATTAGACATCAATGAGCTAAAA
CCTGGAAACCTCCTAAAGGATAAAGATCGCCTGAAGAATTTAGATGAGCAACTCTCTGCTCCAAAGAAAG
ATGTCAAGCAGCCAGAAGAACTCCCTCCCATCACAACCACAACAACTTCTACTACACCAGCTACCAACAC
CACTTGTACAGCCACGGTTCCACCACAGCCACAGTACAGCTACCACGACATCAATGTCTATTCCCTTGCG
GGCTTGGCACCACACATTACTCTAAATCCAACAATTCCCTTGTTTCAGGCCCATCCACAGTTGAAGCAGT
GTGTGCGTCAGGCAATTGAACGGGCTGTCCAGGAGCTGGTCCATCCTGTGGTGGATCGATCAATTAAGAT
TGCCATGACTACTTGTGAGCAAATAGTCAGGAAGGATTTTGCCCTGGATTCGGAGGAATCTCGAATGCGA
ATAGCAGCTCATCACATGATGCGTAACTTGACAGCTGGAATGGCTATGATTACATGCAGGGAACCTTTGC
TCATGAGCATATCTACCAACTTAAAAAACAGTTTTGCCTCAGCCCTTCGTACTGCTTCCCCACAACAAAG
AGAAATGATGGATCAGGCAGCTGCTCAATTAGCTCAGGACAATTGTGAGTTGGCTTGCTGTTTTATTCAG
AAGACTGCAGTAGAAAAAGCAGGCCCTGAGATGGACAAGAGATTAGCAACTGAATTTGAGCTGAGAAAAC
ATGCTAGGCAAGAAGGACGCAGATACTGTGATCCTGTTGTTTTAACATATCAAGCTGAACGGATGCCAGA
GCAAATCAGGCTGAAAGTTGGTGGTGTGGACCCAAAGCAGTTGGCTGTTTACGAAGAGTTTGCACGCAAT
GTTCCTGGCTTCTTACCTACAAATGACTTAAGTCAGCCCACGGGATTTTTAGCCCAGCCCATGAAGCAAG
CTTGGGCAACAGATGATGTAGCTCAGATTTATGATAAGTGTATTACAGAACTGGAGCAACATCTACATGC
CATCCCACCAACTTTGGCCATGAACCCTCAAGCTCAGGCTCTTCGAAGTCTCTTGGAGGTTGTAGTTTTA
TCTCGAAACTCTCGGGATGCCATAGCTGCTCTTGGATTGCTCCAAAAGGCTGTAGAGGGCTTACTAGATG
CCACAAGTGGTGCTGATGCTGACCTTCTGCTGCGCTACAGGGAATGCCACCTCTTGGTCCTAAAAGCTCT
GCAGGATGGCCGGGCATATGGGTCTCCATGGTGCAACAAACAGATCACAAGGTGCCTAATTGAATGTCGA
GATGAATATAAATATAATGTGGAGGCTGTGGAGCTGCTAATTCGCAATCATTTGGTTAATATGCAGCAGT
ATGATCTTCACCTAGCGCAGTCAATGGAGAATGGCTTAAACTACATGGCTGTGGCATTTGCTATGCAGTT
AGTAAAAATCCTGCTGGTGGATGAAAGGAGTGTTGCTCATGTTACTGAGGCAGATCTGTTCCACACCATT
GAAACCCTCATGAGGATTAATGCTCATTCCAGAGGCAATGCTCCAGAAGGATTGCCCCAGCTGATGGAAG
TAGTGCGATCCAACTATGAAGCAATGATTGATCGTGCTCATGGAGGCCCAAACTTTATGATGCATTCTGG
GATCTCTCAAGCCTCAGAGTATGATGACCCTCCAGGCCTGAGGGAGAAGGCAGAGTATCTTCTGAGGGAA
TGGGTGAATCTCTACCATTCAGCAGCAGCTGGCCGCGACAGTACCAAAGCTTTCTCTGCATTTGTTGGAC
AGATGCACCAGCAAGGAATACTGAAGACCGATGATCTCATAACAAGGTTCTTTCGTCTGTGTACTGAAAT
GTGTGTTGAAATCAGTTACCGTGCTCAGGCTGAGCAGCAGCACAATCCTGCTGCCAATCCCACCATGATC
CGAGCCAAGTGCTATCACAACCTGGATGCCTTTGTTCGACTCATTGCACTGCTCGTGAAACACTCAGGGG
AGGCCACCAACACTGTCACAAAGATTAATCTGCTGAACAAGGTCCTTGGTATAGTAGTGGGAGTTCTCCT
TCAGGATCATGATGTTCGTCAGAGTGAATTTCAGCAACTTCCCTACCATCGAATTTTTATCATGCTTCTC
TTGGAACTCAATGCACCTGAGCATGTGTTGGAAACCATTAATTTCCAGACACTTACAGCTTTCTGCAATA
CATTCCACATCTTGAGGCCTACCAAAGCTCCTGGCTTTGTATATGCCTGGCTTGAACTGATTTCCCATCG
GATATTTATTGCAAGAATGCTGGCACATACGCCACAGCAGAAGGGGTGGCCTATGTATGCACAGCTACTG
ATTGATTTATTCAAATATTTAGCGCCTTTCCTTAGAAATGTGGAACTCACCAAACCTATGCAAATCCTCT
ACAAGGGCACTTTAAGAGTGCTGCTGGTTCTTTTGCATGATTTCCCAGAGTTCCTTTGTGATTACCATTA
TGGGTTCTGTGATGTGATCCCACCTAATTGTATCCAGTTAAGAAATTTGATCCTGAGTGCCTTTCCAAGA
AACATGAGGCTCCCCGACCCATTCACTCCTAATCTAAAGGTGGACATGTTGAGTGAAATTAACATTGCTC
CCCGGATTCTCACCAATTTCACTGGAGTAATGCCACCTCAGTTCAAAAAGGATTTGGATTCCTATCTTAA
AACTCGATCACCAGTCACTTTCCTGTCTGATCTGCGCAGCAACCTACAGGTATCCAATGAACCTGGGAAT
CGCTACAACCTCCAGCTCATCAATGCACTGGTGCTCTATGTCGGGACTCAGGCCATTGCGCACATCCACA
ACAAGGGCAGCACACCTTCAATGAGCACCATCACTCACTCAGCACACATGGATATCTTCCAGAATTTGGC
TGTGGACTTGGACACTGAGGGTCGCTATCTCTTTTTGAATGCAATTGCAAATCAGCTCCGGTACCCAAAT
AGCCACACTCACTACTTCAGTTGCACCATGCTGTACCTTTTTGCAGAGGCCAATACGGAAGCCATCCAAG
AACAGATCACAAGAGTTCTCTTGGAACGGTTGATTGTAAATAGGCCACATCCTTGGGGTCTTCTTATTAC
CTTCATTGAGCTGATTAAAAACCCAGCGTTTAAGTTCTGGAACCATGAATTTGTACACTGTGCCCCAGAA
ATCGAAAAGTTATTCCAGTCGGTCGCACAGTGCTGCATGGGACAGAAGCAGGCCCAGCAAGTAATGGAAG
GGACAGGTGCCAGTTAGCCGCGGGCCCGGGATCCACCGGATCTAGATAACTGATCATAATCAGCCATACC
ACATTTGTAGAGGTTTTACTTGCTTTAAAAAACCTCCCACACCTCCCCCTGAACCTGAAACATAAAATGA
ATGCAATTGTTGTTGTTAACTTGTTTATTGCAGCTTATAATGGTTACAAATAAAGCAATAGCATCACAAA
TTTCACAAATAAAGCATTTTTTTCACTGCATTCTAGTTGTGGTTTGTCCAAACTCATCAATGTATCTTAA
CGCGTAAATTGTAAGCGTTAATATTTTGTTAAAATTCGCGTTAAATTTTTGTTAAATCAGCTCATTTTTT
AACCAATAGGCCGAAATCGGCAAAATCCCTTATAAATCAAAAGAATAGACCGAGATAGGGT
[37 nt withheld, positions 8322-8358]
AAAGAACGTGGACTCCAACGTCAAAGG
[49 nt withheld, positions 8386-8434]
T
[91 nt withheld, positions 8436-8526]
G
[124 nt withheld, positions 8528-8651]
CAGGTGGCACTTTTCGGGGAAATGTGCGCGGAACCCCTATTTGTTTATTTTTCTAAATACATTCAAATAT
GTATCCGCTCATGAGACAATAACCCTGATAAATGCTTCAATAATATTGAAAAAGGAAGAGTCCTGAGGCG
GAAAGAACCAGCTGTGGAATGTGTGTCAGTTAGGGTGTGGAAAGTCCCCAGGCTCCCCAGCAGGCAGAAG
TATGCAAAGCATGCATCTCAATTAGTCAGCAACCAGGTGTGGAAAGTCCCCAGGCTCCCCAGCAGGCAGA
AGTATGCAAAGCATGCATCTCAATTAGTCAGCAACCATAGTCCCGCCCCTAACTCCGCCCATCCCGCCCC
TAACTCCGCCCAGTTCCGCCCATTCTCCGCCCCATGGCTGACTAATTTTTTTTATTTATGCAGAGGCCGA
GGCCGCCTCGGCCTCTGAGCTATTCCAGAAGTAGTGAGGAGGCTTTTTTGGAGGCCTAGGCTTTTGCAAA
GATCGATCAAGAGACAGGATGAGGATCGTTTCGCATGATTGAACAAGATGGATTGCACGCAGGTTCTCCG
GCCGCTTGGGTGGAGAGGCTATTCGGCTATGACTGGGCACAACAGACAATCGGCTGCTCTGATGCCGCCG
TGTTCCGGCTGTCAGCGCAGGGGCGCCCGGTTCTTTTTGTCAAGACCGACCTGTCCGGTGCCCTGAATGA
ACTGCAAGACGAGGCAGCGCGGCTATCGTGGCTGGCCACGACGGGCGTTCCTTGCGCAGCTGTGCTCGAC
GTTGTCACTGAAGCGGGAAGGGACTGGCTGCTATTGGGCGAAGTGCCGGGGCAGGATCTCCTGTCATCTC
ACCTTGCTCCTGCCGAGAAAGTATCCATCATGGCTGATGCAATGCGGCGGCTGCATACGCTTGATCCGGC
TACCTGCCCATTCGACCACCAAGCGAAACATCGCATCGAGCGAGCACGTACTCGGATGGAAGCCGGTCTT
GTCGATCAGGATGATCTGGACGAAGAGCATCAGGGGCTCGCGCCAGCCGAACTGTTCGCCAGGCTCAAGG
CGAGCATGCCCGACGGCGAGGATCTCGTCGTGACCCATGGCGATGCCTGCTTGCCGAATATCATGGTGGA
AAATGGCCGCTTTTCTGGATTCATCGACTGTGGCCGGCTGGGTGTGGCGGACCGCTATCAGGACATAGCG
TTGGCTACCCGTGATATTGCTGAAGAGCTTGGCGGCGAATGGGCTGACCGCTTCCTCGTGCTTTACGGTA
TCGCCGCTCCCGATTCGCAGCGCATCGCCTTCTATCGCCTTCTTGACGAGTTCTTCTGAGCGGGACTCTG
GGGTTCGAAATGACCGACCAAGCGACGCCCAACCTGCCATCACGAGATTTCGATTCCACCGCCGCCTTCT
ATGAAAGGTTGGGCTTCGGAATCGTTTTCCGGGACGCCGGCTGGATGATCCTCCAGCGCGGGGATCTCAT
GCTGGAGTTCTTCGCCCACCCTAGGGGGAGGCTAACTGAAACACGGAAGGAGACAATACCGGAAGGAACC
CGCGCTATGACGGCAATAAAAAGACAGAATAAAACGCACGGTGTTGGGTCGTTTGTTCATAAACGCGGGG
TTCGGTCCCAGGGCTGGCACTCTGTCGATACCCCACCGAGACCCCATTGGGGCCAATACGCCCGCGTTTC
TTCCTTTTCCCCACCCCACCCCCCAAGTTCGGGTGAAGGCCCAGGGCTCGCAGCCAACGTCGGGGCGGCA
GGCCCTGCCATAGCCTCAGGTTACTCATATATACTTTAGATTGATTTAAAACTTCATTTTTAATTTAAAA
GGATCTAGGTGAAGATCCTTTTTGATAATCTCATGACCAAAATCCCTTAACGTGAGTTTTCGTTCCACTG
AGCGTCAGACCCCGTAGAAAAGATCAAAGGATCTTCTTGAGATCCTTTTTTTCTGCGCGTAATCTGCTGC
TTGCAAACAAAAAAACCACCGCTACCAGCGGTGGTTTGTTTGCCGGATCAAGAGCTACCAACTCTTTTTC
CGAAGGTAACTGGCTTCAGCAGAGCGCAGATACCAAATACTGTTCTTCTAGTGTAGCCGTAGTTAGGCCA
CCACTTCAAGAACTCTGTAGCACCGCCTACATACCTCGCTCTGCTAATCCTGTTACCAGTGGCTGCTGCC
AGTGGCGATAAGTCGTGTCTTACCGGGTTGGACTCAAGACGATAGTTACCGGATAAGGCGCAGCGGTCGG
GCTGAACGGGGGGTTCGTGCACACAGCCCAGCTTGGAGCGAACGACCTACACCGAACTGAGATACCTACA
GCGTGAGCTATGAGAAAGCGCCACGCTTCCCGAAGGGAGAAAGGCGGACAGGTATCCGGTAAGCGGCAGG
GTCGGAACAGGAGAGCGCACGAGGGAGCTTCCAGGGGGAAACGCCTGGTATCTTTATAGTCCTGTCGGGT
TTCGCCACCTCTGACTTGAGCGTCGATTTTTGTGATGCTCGTCAGGGGGGCGGAGCCTATGGAAAAACGC
CAGCAACGCGGCCTTTTTACGGTTCCTGGCCTTTTGCTGGCCTTTTGCTCACATGTTCTTTCCTGCGTTA
TCCCCTGATTCTGTGGATAACCGTATTACCGCCATGCAT
