Features (pLannotate 1.2.2; 17 found; start..end, strand, type, name):
     61..364     +  enhancer       CMV enhancer: human cytomegalovirus immediate early enhancer
    365..568     +  promoter       CMV promoter: human cytomegalovirus (CMV) immediate early promoter
    564..597     +  LTR            5' LTR (truncated) (fragment): truncated 5' long terminal repeat (LTR) from HIV-1
    613..631     +  promoter       T7 promoter: promoter for bacteriophage T7 RNA polymerase
    665..730     +  CDS            N (fragment): REGN_LAMBD - Experimental evidence at protein level: Swiss-Prot protein existence level 1. Plays a role as a transcriptional antitermination factor that allows the virus to initiate its lytic phase. Activates expression of the delayed viral early genes by modifying host RNA polymerase (RNAP) into a form that is resistant to termination signals. This antitermination function requires the host NusA protein which serves to stabilize the interaction between antitermination protein N and host RNA polymerase. From Escherichia phage lambda (Bacteriophage lambda).
    755..781     +  CDS            3xHA (fragment): three tandem HA epitope tags
    797..7924    +  CDS            CNOT1: CNOT1_HUMAN - Also known as CDC39, KIAA1007, NOT1. Experimental evidence at protein level: Swiss-Prot protein existence level 1. Scaffolding component of the CCR4-NOT complex which is one of the major cellular mRNA deadenylases and is linked to various cellular processes including bulk mRNA degradation, miRNA-mediated repression, translational repression during translational initiation and general transcription regulation. Additional complex functions may be a consequence of its influence on mRNA expression. Its scaffolding function implies its interaction with the catalytic complex module and
   7928..7949    +  misc_feature   MCS (fragment): multiple cloning site
   7961..8045    +  CDS            large T antigen (fragment): large T antigen from SV40 (simian virus 40)
   8068..8189    +  polyA_signal   SV40 poly(A) signal: SV40 polyadenylation signal
   8223..8651    -  rep_origin     f1 ori (sequence partly withheld): f1 bacteriophage origin of replication; arrow indicates direction of (+) strand synthesis
   8678..8782    +  promoter       AmpR promoter: bla
   8784..9141    +  promoter       SV40 promoter: SV40 enhancer and early promoter
   9176..9970    +  CDS            NeoR/KanR: aminoglycoside phosphotransferase from Tn5; aph(3')-II (or nptII); confers resistance to neomycin, kanamycin, and G418 (Geneticin®)
   9991..10143   +  CDS            ble (fragment): BLE_KLEPN - Experimental evidence at protein level: Swiss-Prot protein existence level 1. Binding protein with a strong affinity to the bleomycin family of antibiotics. Binds to CL990; an antimitotic-antibiotic compound. From Klebsiella pneumoniae.
  10202..10249   +  polyA_signal   HSV TK poly(A) signal: herpes simplex virus thymidine kinase polyadenylation signal (Cole and Stacy, 1985)
  10578..11166   +  rep_origin     ori: high-copy-number ColE1/pMB1/pBR322/pUC origin of replication
>Addgene plasmid #147749 | pLNHA-C1-HsNot1iso1-shRNAres_V | analyzer sequence | sequence record 290196
TAGTTATTAATAGTAATCAATTACGGGGTCATTAGTTCATAGCCCATATATGGAGTTCCGCGTTACATAA
CTTACGGTAAATGGCCCGCCTGGCTGACCGCCCAACGACCCCCGCCCATTGACGTCAATAATGACGTATG
TTCCCATAGTAACGCCAATAGGGACTTTCCATTGACGTCAATGGGTGGAGTATTTACGGTAAACTGCCCA
CTTGGCAGTACATCAAGTGTATCATATGCCAAGTACGCCCCCTATTGACGTCAATGACGGTAAATGGCCC
GCCTGGCATTATGCCCAGTACATGACCTTATGGGACTTTCCTACTTGGCAGTACATCTACGTATTAGTCA
TCGCTATTACCATGGTGATGCGGTTTTGGCAGTACATCAATGGGCGTGGATAGCGGTTTGACTCACGGGG
ATTTCCAAGTCTCCACCCCATTGACGTCAATGGGAGTTTGTTTTGGCACCAAAATCAACGGGACTTTCCA
AAATGTCGTAACAACTCCGCCCCATTGACGCAAATGGGCGGTAGGCGTGTACGGTGGGAGGTCTATATAA
GCAGAGCTCTCTGGCTAACTAGAGAACCCACTGCTTACTGGCTTATCGAAATTAATACGACTCACTATAG
GGAGACCCAAGCTCTAGCGCTACCGGTCGCCACCATGGACGCACAAACACGACGACGTGAGCGTCGCGCT
GAGAAACAAGCTCAATGGAAAGCTGCAAACGGTGGATCTCCTCCACATATGGCTTACCCATACGATGTTC
CAGATTACGCTCCTCCATCTCGAGCTATGAATCTTGACTCGCTCTCGCTGGCCTTGTCTCAAATCAGCTA
CCTGGTGGACAATTTAACCAAGAAAAATTACCGAGCCAGCCAGCAGGAAATACAGCATATTGTGAATCGG
CACGGTCCTGAGGCAGACAGGCATTTATTACGCTGCCTATTTTCGCATGTGGATTTCAGTGGCGATGGTA
AAAGCAGTGGCAAAGATTTCCATCAGACTCAGTTTCTGATTCAGGAGTGTGCGTTGCTGATTACAAAGCC
AAATTTTATCTCGACGCTGTCCTATGCCATTGATAATCCATTGCACTATCAGAAGAGTTTAAAGCCTGCA
CCCCACTTATTTGCCCAGCTGAGTAAAGTGCTCAAATTAAGCAAAGTACAAGAGGTAATTTTTGGCCTTG
CCCTGTTGAATTCTTCCAGCTCAGATCTTAGAGGTTTCGCTGCCCAGTTTATCAAACAGAAGCTTCCAGA
TCTTCTGCGTTCTTACATTGACGCAGACGTCAGTGGAAATCAAGAAGGTGGCTTCCAAGATATAGCAATA
GAGGTCCTACACCTCCTCCTCTCCCATCTCCTCTTTGGGCAGAAGGGAGCCTTTGGAGTTGGACAAGAAC
AGATAGACGCTTTTCTTAAGACGCTGCGCAGAGATTTTCCCCAAGAACGCTGTCCCGTGGTGCTCGCACC
ACTTTTATACCCTGAAAAACGGGACATTCTAATGGACAGGATCCTGCCTGATTCCGGAGGGGTAGCTAAA
ACCATGATGGAGAGCTCTTTGGCTGATTTCATGCAAGAAGTAGGCTATGGCTTTTGTGCAAGTATTGAAG
AATGTCGCAATATAATCGTGCAGTTTGGTGTTCGGGAGGTCACAGCTGCCCAGGTTGCAAGGGTTTTGGG
AATGATGGCTCGAACTCATTCAGGATTAACAGATGGCATTCCATTACAGAGTATTTCTGCTCCGGGCAGT
GGGATCTGGAGTGATGGGAAAGATAAAAGTGATGGAGCACAGGCACACACATGGAATGTAGAAGTCTTGA
TTGACGTTCTTAAAGAACTGAATCCAAGTTTGAATTTCAAGGAAGTAACTTATGAACTGGACCATCCTGG
ATTTCAAATTCGTGACAGTAAAGGACTTCATAATGTGGTTTATGGCATTCAGAGGGGTTTGGGTATGGAA
GTGTTCCCAGTAGACCTCATATATAGACCTTGGAAACATGCTGAAGGCCAGCTCTCCTTCATCCAGCACT
CACTAATCAATCCAGAGATCTTCTGTTTTGCTGACTATCCCTGTCATACTGTTGCCACTGATATTCTGAA
AGCACCACCAGAGGATGACAATCGAGAAATTGCCACATGGAAGAGCTTGGATTTGATTGAATCTCTGCTG
AGGCTTGCAGAGGTTGGGCAGTATGAGCAAGTCAAACAGCTCTTCAGCTTCCCTATCAAACACTGTCCAG
ACATGCTGGTATTGGCCTTACTACAAATTAACACCTCTTGGCATACCTTGCGCCATGAACTTATCTCCAC
TCTGATGCCAATTTTCCTTGGAAACCATCCTAACTCAGCTATTATTTTGCACTATGCATGGCATGGGCAG
GGACAGTCTCCCTCAATTCGCCAACTTATCATGCATGCAATGGCAGAATGGTACATGAGAGGGGAGCAGT
ATGATCAGGCCAAATTGTCTCGAATACTTGATGTGGCCCAGGACTTGAAGGCCTTGTCAATGCTGCTAAA
TGGTACTCCATTTGCCTTTGTTATTGACCTTGCTGCACTTGCTTCACGTCGTGAATACCTCAAACTTGAT
AAGTGGCTCACAGATAAAATTCGAGAGCATGGGGAGCCTTTTATCCAGGCGTGTATGACTTTTTTAAAGA
GACGGTGTCCTTCTATTTTGGGCGGACTTGCCCCAGAAAAAGACCAGCCCAAAAGTGCTCAACTTCCTCC
AGAAACTTTGGCGACAATGTTGGCCTGTCTGCAAGCTTGTGCAGGGAGTGTTTCTCAGGAGCTATCAGAA
ACTATCCTCACCATGGTAGCCAATTGCAGTAATGTTATGAATAAGGCCAGACAACCACCACCTGGAGTTA
TGCCAAAAGGACGTCCTCCTAGTGCTAGCAGCTTAGATGCCATTTCTCCTGTTCAGATTGACCCTCTTGC
TGGAATGACATCTCTTAGTATAGGTGGTTCAGCTGCCCCTCACACCCAGAGTATGCAGGGTTTTCCTCCA
AATTTGGGTTCTGCATTCAGTACCCCTCAGTCACCAGCAAAAGCATTTCCACCCCTTTCAACCCCCAATC
AGACCACTGCATTCAGTGGTATTGGAGGACTTTCATCACAGCTTCCAGTAGGTGGTCTTGGCACAGGCAG
CCTGACTGGTATAGGAACTGGTGCTCTTGGACTCCCTGCAGTGAATAACGACCCTTTTGTACAGAGGAAA
CTGGGCACCTCTGGACTGAATCAGCCTACATTCCAGCAGAGTAAGATGAAACCTTCGGACTTGTCTCAGG
TGTGGCCAGAGGCAAACCAGCACTTTAGTAAAGAGATAGATGATGAAGCAAACAGCTATTTCCAGCGAAT
ATATAATCATCCACCACATCCAACCATGTCTGTTGATGAGGTATTAGAAATGCTGCAGAGATTTAAAGAC
TCTACTATAAAGAGGGAACGAGAAGTATTTAACTGTATGCTAAGGAACTTGTTTGAAGAATATCGTTTTT
TTCCCCAGTATCCTGATAAAGAGTTACATATAACAGCCTGCCTATTTGGTGGTATAATTGAGAAAGGACT
GGTCACTTACATGGCACTAGGTCTGGCTCTACGATATGTTCTTGAAGCCTTACGCAAGCCTTTTGGATCC
AAAATGTATTATTTCGGGATTGCTGCACTAGATAGATTTAAAAACAGATTGAAGGACTATCCCCAGTATT
GTCAGCATTTGGCTTCTATCAGTCACTTTATGCAATTTCCACATCATTTACAGGAGTATATTGAGTATGG
ACAGCAGTCTAGAGATCCTCCTGTGAAAATGCAAGGCTCTATCACAACCCCTGGAAGTATTGCACTGGCT
CAGGCCCAGGCTCAGGCCCAGGTTCCAGCAAAAGCTCCTCTTGCTGGTCAAGTTAGCACTATGGTAACCA
CCTCAACAACTACCACTGTTGCTAAAACGGTTACGGTCACCAGGCCAACTGGAGTCAGCTTTAAGAAAGA
TGTGCCACCTTCTATTAATACTACAAATATAGATACGTTGCTTGTGGCCACAGATCAAACTGAGAGAATT
GTGGAGCCCCCAGAAAATATCCAGGAGAAAATTGCTTTTATTTTCAATAATCTCTCACAGTCAAATATGA
CACAAAAGGTTGAAGAGCTAAAGGAAACGGTGAAAGAAGAATTTATGCCTTGGGTTTCACAGTATCTGGT
TATGAAGAGAGTCAGTATTGAGCCAAACTTTCATAGCCTGTATTCAAACTTCCTTGACACGCTGAAGAAT
CCTGAATTTAACAAGATGGTTCTGAATGAGACCTACAGAAACATTAAAGTGCTCCTGACCTCTGATAAAG
CTGCAGCCAATTTCTCAGATCGTTCTTTGCTGAAGAACTTGGGACATTGGCTAGGAATGATCACATTAGC
TAAAAACAAACCCATCTTACACACTGACTTGGATGTGAAATCATTGCTGCTAGAGGCTTATGTTAAAGGA
CAACAAGAATTGCTCTATGTAGTGCCCTTTGTTGCCAAAGTCTTAGAATCTAGCATTCGTAGTGTGGTTT
TTAGGCCACCAAACCCTTGGACAATGGCAATTATGAATGTATTAGCTGAGCTACATCAGGAGCATGACTT
AAAGTTAAACTTGAAGTTTGAAATCGAGGTTCTCTGCAAGAACCTTGCATTAGACATCAATGAGCTAAAA
CCTGGAAACCTCCTAAAGGATAAAGATCGCCTGAAGAATTTAGATGAGCAACTCTCTGCTCCAAAGAAAG
ATGTCAAGCAGCCAGAAGAACTCCCTCCCATCACAACCACAACAACTTCTACTACACCAGCTACCAACAC
CACTTGTACAGCCACGGTTCCACCACAGCCACAGTACAGCTACCACGACATCAATGTCTATTCCCTTGCG
GGCTTGGCACCACACATTACTCTAAATCCAACAATTCCCTTGTTTCAGGCCCATCCACAGTTGAAGCAGT
GTGTGCGTCAGGCAATTGAACGGGCTGTCCAGGAGCTGGTCCATCCTGTGGTGGATCGATCAATTAAGAT
TGCCATGACTACTTGTGAGCAAATAGTCAGGAAGGATTTTGCCCTGGATTCGGAGGAATCTCGAATGCGA
ATAGCAGCTCATCACATGATGCGTAACTTGACAGCTGGAATGGCTATGATTACATGCAGGGAACCTTTGC
TCATGAGCATATCTACCAACTTAAAAAACAGTTTTGCCTCAGCCCTTCGTACTGCTTCCCCACAACAAAG
AGAAATGATGGATCAGGCAGCTGCTCAATTAGCTCAGGACAATTGTGAGTTGGCTTGCTGTTTTATTCAG
AAGACTGCAGTAGAAAAAGCAGGCCCTGAGATGGACAAGAGATTAGCAACTGAATTTGAGCTGAGAAAAC
ATGCTAGGCAAGAAGGACGCAGATACTGTGATCCTGTTGTTTTAACATATCAAGCTGAACGGATGCCAGA
GCAAATCAGGCTGAAAGTTGGTGGTGTGGACCCAAAGCAGTTGGCTGTTTACGAAGAGTTTGCACGCAAT
GTTCCTGGCTTCTTACCTACAAATGACTTAAGTCAGCCCACGGGATTTTTAGCCCAGCCCATGAAGCAAG
CTTGGGCAACAGATGATGTAGCTCAGATTTATGATAAGTGTATTACAGAACTGGAGCAACATCTACATGC
CATCCCACCAACTTTGGCCATGAACCCTCAAGCTCAGGCTCTTCGAAGTCTCTTGGAGGTTGTAGTTTTA
TCTCGAAACTCTCGGGATGCCATAGCTGCTCTTGGATTGCTCCAAAAGGCTGTAGAGGGCTTACTAGATG
CCACAAGTGGTGCTGATGCTGACCTTCTGCTGCGCTACAGGGAATGCCACCTCTTGGTCCTAAAAGCTCT
GCAGGATGGCCGGGCATATGGGTCTCCATGGTGCAACAAACAGATCACAAGGTGCCTAATTGAATGTCGA
GATGAATATAAATATAATGTGGAGGCTGTGGAGCTGCTAATTCGCAATCATTTGGTTAATATGCAGCAGT
ATGATCTTCACCTAGCGCAGTCAATGGAGAATGGCTTAAACTACATGGCTGTGGCATTTGCTATGCAGTT
AGTAAAAATCCTGCTGGTGGATGAAAGGAGTGTTGCTCATGTTACTGAGGCAGATCTGTTCCACACCATT
GAAACCCTCATGAGGATTAATGCTCATTCCAGAGGCAATGCTCCAGAAGGATTGCCCCAGCTGATGGAAG
TAGTGCGATCCAACTATGAAGCAATGATTGATCGTGCTCATGGAGGCCCAAACTTTATGATGCATTCTGG
GATCTCTCAAGCCTCAGAGTATGATGACCCTCCAGGCCTGAGGGAGAAGGCAGAGTATCTTCTGAGGGAA
TGGGTGAATCTCTACCATTCAGCAGCAGCTGGCCGCGACAGTACCAAAGCTTTCTCTGCATTTGTTGGAC
AGATGCACCAGCAAGGAATACTGAAGACCGATGATCTCATAACAAGGTTCTTTCGTCTGTGTACTGAAAT
GTGTGTTGAAATCAGTTACCGTGCTCAGGCTGAGCAGCAGCACAATCCTGCTGCCAATCCCACCATGATC
CGAGCCAAGTGCTATCACAACCTGGATGCCTTTGTTCGACTCATTGCACTGCTCGTGAAACACTCAGGGG
AGGCCACCAACACTGTCACAAAGATTAATCTGCTGAACAAGGTCCTTGGTATAGTAGTGGGAGTTCTCCT
TCAGGATCATGATGTTCGTCAGAGTGAATTTCAGCAACTTCCCTACCATCGAATTTTTATCATGCTTCTC
TTGGAACTCAATGCACCTGAGCATGTGTTGGAAACCATTAATTTCCAGACACTTACAGCTTTCTGCAATA
CATTCCACATCTTGAGGCCTACCAAAGCTCCTGGCTTTGTATATGCCTGGCTTGAACTGATTTCCCATCG
GATATTTATTGCAAGAATGCTGGCACATACGCCACAGCAGAAGGGGTGGCCTATGTATGCACAGCTACTG
ATTGATTTATTCAAATATTTAGCGCCTTTCCTTAGAAATGTGGAACTCACCAAACCTATGCAAATCCTCT
ACAAGGGCACTTTAAGAGTGCTGCTGGTTCTTTTGCATGATTTCCCAGAGTTCCTTTGTGATTACCATTA
TGGGTTCTGTGATGTGATCCCACCTAATTGTATCCAGTTAAGAAATTTGATCCTGAGTGCCTTTCCAAGA
AACATGAGGCTCCCCGACCCATTCACTCCTAATCTAAAGGTGGACATGTTGAGTGAAATTAACATTGCTC
CCCGGATTCTCACCAATTTCACTGGAGTAATGCCACCTCAGTTCAAAAAGGATTTGGATTCCTATCTTAA
AACTCGATCACCAGTCACTTTCCTGTCTGATCTGCGCAGCAACCTACAGGTATCCAATGAACCTGGGAAT
CGCTACAACCTCCAGCTCATCAATGCACTGGTGCTCTATGTCGGGACTCAGGCCATTGCGCACATCCACA
ACAAGGGCAGCACACCTTCAATGAGCACCATCACTCACTCAGCACACATGGATATCTTCCAGAATTTGGC
TGTGGACTTGGACACTGAGGGTCGCTATCTCTTTTTGAATGCAATTGCAAATCAGCTCCGGTACCCAAAT
AGCCACACTCACTACTTCAGTTGCACCATGCTGTACCTTTTTGCAGAGGCCAATACGGAAGCCATCCAAG
AACAGATCACAAGAGTTCTCTTGGAACGGTTGATTGTAAATAGGCCACATCCTTGGGGTCTTCTTATTAC
CTTCATTGAGCTGATTAAAAACCCAGCGTTTAAGTTCTGGAACCATGAATTTGTACACTGTGCCCCAGAA
ATCGAAAAGTTATTCCAGTCGGTCGCACAGTGCTGCATGGGACAGAAGCAGGCCCAGCAAGTAATGGAAG
GGACAGGTGCCAGTTAGCCGCGGGCCCGGGATCCACCGGATCTAGATAACTGATCATAATCAGCCATACC
ACATTTGTAGAGGTTTTACTTGCTTTAAAAAACCTCCCACACCTCCCCCTGAACCTGAAACATAAAATGA
ATGCAATTGTTGTTGTTAACTTGTTTATTGCAGCTTATAATGGTTACAAATAAAGCAATAGCATCACAAA
TTTCACAAATAAAGCATTTTTTTCACTGCATTCTAGTTGTGGTTTGTCCAAACTCATCAATGTATCTTAA
CGCGTAAATTGTAAGCGTTAATATTTTGTTAAAATTCGCGTTAAATTTTTGTTAAATCAGCTCATTTTTT
AACCAATAGGCCGAAATCGGCAAAATCCCTTATAAATCAAAAGAATAGACCGAGATAGGGT
[37 nt withheld, positions 8322-8358]
AAAGAACGTGGACTCCAACGTCAAAGG
[49 nt withheld, positions 8386-8434]
T
[91 nt withheld, positions 8436-8526]
G
[124 nt withheld, positions 8528-8651]
CAGGTGGCACTTTTCGGGGAAATGTGCGCGGAACCCCTATTTGTTTATTTTTCTAAATACATTCAAATAT
GTATCCGCTCATGAGACAATAACCCTGATAAATGCTTCAATAATATTGAAAAAGGAAGAGTCCTGAGGCG
GAAAGAACCAGCTGTGGAATGTGTGTCAGTTAGGGTGTGGAAAGTCCCCAGGCTCCCCAGCAGGCAGAAG
TATGCAAAGCATGCATCTCAATTAGTCAGCAACCAGGTGTGGAAAGTCCCCAGGCTCCCCAGCAGGCAGA
AGTATGCAAAGCATGCATCTCAATTAGTCAGCAACCATAGTCCCGCCCCTAACTCCGCCCATCCCGCCCC
TAACTCCGCCCAGTTCCGCCCATTCTCCGCCCCATGGCTGACTAATTTTTTTTATTTATGCAGAGGCCGA
GGCCGCCTCGGCCTCTGAGCTATTCCAGAAGTAGTGAGGAGGCTTTTTTGGAGGCCTAGGCTTTTGCAAA
GATCGATCAAGAGACAGGATGAGGATCGTTTCGCATGATTGAACAAGATGGATTGCACGCAGGTTCTCCG
GCCGCTTGGGTGGAGAGGCTATTCGGCTATGACTGGGCACAACAGACAATCGGCTGCTCTGATGCCGCCG
TGTTCCGGCTGTCAGCGCAGGGGCGCCCGGTTCTTTTTGTCAAGACCGACCTGTCCGGTGCCCTGAATGA
ACTGCAAGACGAGGCAGCGCGGCTATCGTGGCTGGCCACGACGGGCGTTCCTTGCGCAGCTGTGCTCGAC
GTTGTCACTGAAGCGGGAAGGGACTGGCTGCTATTGGGCGAAGTGCCGGGGCAGGATCTCCTGTCATCTC
ACCTTGCTCCTGCCGAGAAAGTATCCATCATGGCTGATGCAATGCGGCGGCTGCATACGCTTGATCCGGC
TACCTGCCCATTCGACCACCAAGCGAAACATCGCATCGAGCGAGCACGTACTCGGATGGAAGCCGGTCTT
GTCGATCAGGATGATCTGGACGAAGAGCATCAGGGGCTCGCGCCAGCCGAACTGTTCGCCAGGCTCAAGG
CGAGCATGCCCGACGGCGAGGATCTCGTCGTGACCCATGGCGATGCCTGCTTGCCGAATATCATGGTGGA
AAATGGCCGCTTTTCTGGATTCATCGACTGTGGCCGGCTGGGTGTGGCGGACCGCTATCAGGACATAGCG
TTGGCTACCCGTGATATTGCTGAAGAGCTTGGCGGCGAATGGGCTGACCGCTTCCTCGTGCTTTACGGTA
TCGCCGCTCCCGATTCGCAGCGCATCGCCTTCTATCGCCTTCTTGACGAGTTCTTCTGAGCGGGACTCTG
GGGTTCGAAATGACCGACCAAGCGACGCCCAACCTGCCATCACGAGATTTCGATTCCACCGCCGCCTTCT
ATGAAAGGTTGGGCTTCGGAATCGTTTTCCGGGACGCCGGCTGGATGATCCTCCAGCGCGGGGATCTCAT
GCTGGAGTTCTTCGCCCACCCTAGGGGGAGGCTAACTGAAACACGGAAGGAGACAATACCGGAAGGAACC
CGCGCTATGACGGCAATAAAAAGACAGAATAAAACGCACGGTGTTGGGTCGTTTGTTCATAAACGCGGGG
TTCGGTCCCAGGGCTGGCACTCTGTCGATACCCCACCGAGACCCCATTGGGGCCAATACGCCCGCGTTTC
TTCCTTTTCCCCACCCCACCCCCCAAGTTCGGGTGAAGGCCCAGGGCTCGCAGCCAACGTCGGGGCGGCA
GGCCCTGCCATAGCCTCAGGTTACTCATATATACTTTAGATTGATTTAAAACTTCATTTTTAATTTAAAA
GGATCTAGGTGAAGATCCTTTTTGATAATCTCATGACCAAAATCCCTTAACGTGAGTTTTCGTTCCACTG
AGCGTCAGACCCCGTAGAAAAGATCAAAGGATCTTCTTGAGATCCTTTTTTTCTGCGCGTAATCTGCTGC
TTGCAAACAAAAAAACCACCGCTACCAGCGGTGGTTTGTTTGCCGGATCAAGAGCTACCAACTCTTTTTC
CGAAGGTAACTGGCTTCAGCAGAGCGCAGATACCAAATACTGTCCTTCTAGTGTAGCCGTAGTTAGGCCA
CCACTTCAAGAACTCTGTAGCACCGCCTACATACCTCGCTCTGCTAATCCTGTTACCAGTGGCTGCTGCC
AGTGGCGATAAGTCGTGTCTTACCGGGTTGGACTCAAGACGATAGTTACCGGATAAGGCGCAGCGGTCGG
GCTGAACGGGGGGTTCGTGCACACAGCCCAGCTTGGAGCGAACGACCTACACCGAACTGAGATACCTACA
GCGTGAGCTATGAGAAAGCGCCACGCTTCCCGAAGGGAGAAAGGCGGACAGGTATCCGGTAAGCGGCAGG
GTCGGAACAGGAGAGCGCACGAGGGAGCTTCCAGGGGGAAACGCCTGGTATCTTTATAGTCCTGTCGGGT
TTCGCCACCTCTGACTTGAGCGTCGATTTTTGTGATGCTCGTCAGGGGGGCGGAGCCTATGGAAAAACGC
CAGCAACGCGGCCTTTTTACGGTTCCTGGCCTTTTGCTGGCCTTTTGCTCACATGTTCTTTCCTGCGTTA
TCCCCTGATTCTGTGGATAACCGTATTACCGCCATGCAT
