Features (pLannotate 1.2.2; 17 found; start..end, strand, type, name):
     61..364     +  enhancer       CMV enhancer: human cytomegalovirus immediate early enhancer
    365..568     +  promoter       CMV promoter: human cytomegalovirus (CMV) immediate early promoter
    564..597     +  LTR            5' LTR (truncated) (fragment): truncated 5' long terminal repeat (LTR) from HIV-1
    613..631     +  promoter       T7 promoter: promoter for bacteriophage T7 RNA polymerase
    665..730     +  CDS            N (fragment): REGN_LAMBD - Experimental evidence at protein level: Swiss-Prot protein existence level 1. Plays a role as a transcriptional antitermination factor that allows the virus to initiate its lytic phase. Activates expression of the delayed viral early genes by modifying host RNA polymerase (RNAP) into a form that is resistant to termination signals. This antitermination function requires the host NusA protein which serves to stabilize the interaction between antitermination protein N and host RNA polymerase. From Escherichia phage lambda (Bacteriophage lambda).
    755..781     +  CDS            3xHA (fragment): three tandem HA epitope tags
    797..7924    +  CDS            CNOT1: CNOT1_HUMAN - Also known as CDC39, KIAA1007, NOT1. Experimental evidence at protein level: Swiss-Prot protein existence level 1. Scaffolding component of the CCR4-NOT complex which is one of the major cellular mRNA deadenylases and is linked to various cellular processes including bulk mRNA degradation, miRNA-mediated repression, translational repression during translational initiation and general transcription regulation. Additional complex functions may be a consequence of its influence on mRNA expression. Its scaffolding function implies its interaction with the catalytic complex module and
   7928..7949    +  misc_feature   MCS (fragment): multiple cloning site
   7961..8045    +  CDS            large T antigen (fragment): large T antigen from SV40 (simian virus 40)
   8068..8189    +  polyA_signal   SV40 poly(A) signal: SV40 polyadenylation signal
   8223..8651    -  rep_origin     f1 ori (sequence partly withheld): f1 bacteriophage origin of replication; arrow indicates direction of (+) strand synthesis
   8678..8782    +  promoter       AmpR promoter: bla
   8784..9141    +  promoter       SV40 promoter: SV40 enhancer and early promoter
   9176..9970    +  CDS            NeoR/KanR: aminoglycoside phosphotransferase from Tn5; aph(3')-II (or nptII); confers resistance to neomycin, kanamycin, and G418 (Geneticin®)
   9991..10143   +  CDS            ble (fragment): BLE_KLEPN - Experimental evidence at protein level: Swiss-Prot protein existence level 1. Binding protein with a strong affinity to the bleomycin family of antibiotics. Binds to CL990; an antimitotic-antibiotic compound. From Klebsiella pneumoniae.
  10202..10249   +  polyA_signal   HSV TK poly(A) signal: herpes simplex virus thymidine kinase polyadenylation signal (Cole and Stacy, 1985)
  10578..11166   +  rep_origin     ori: high-copy-number ColE1/pMB1/pBR322/pUC origin of replication
>Addgene plasmid #147749 | pLNHA-C1-HsNot1iso1-shRNAres_V Sequencing Result | analyzer sequence | sequence record 442076
TAGTTATTAATAGTAATCAATTACGGGGTCATTAGTTCATAGCCCATATATGGAGTTCCGCGTTACATAA
CTTACGGTAAATGGCCCGCCTGGCTGACCGCCCAACGACCCCCGCCCATTGACGTCAATAATGACGTATG
TTCCCATAGTAACGCCAATAGGGACTTTCCATTGACGTCAATGGGTGGAGTATTTACGGTAAACTGCCCA
CTTGGCAGTACATCAAGTGTATCATATGCCAAGTACGCCCCCTATTGACGTCAATGACGGTAAATGGCCC
GCCTGGCATTATGCCCAGTACATGACCTTATGGGACTTTCCTACTTGGCAGTACATCTACGTATTAGTCA
TCGCTATTACCATGGTGATGCGGTTTTGGCAGTACATCAATGGGCGTGGATAGCGGTTTGACTCACGGGG
ATTTCCAAGTCTCCACCCCATTGACGTCAATGGGAGTTTGTTTTGGCACCAAAATCAACGGGACTTTCCA
AAATGTCGTAACAACTCCGCCCCATTGACGCAAATGGGCGGTAGGCGTGTACGGTGGGAGGTCTATATAA
GCAGAGCTCTCTGGCTAACTAGAGAACCCACTGCTTACTGGCTTATCGAAATTAATACGACTCACTATAG
GGAGACCCAAGCTCTAGCGCTACCGGTCGCCACCATGGACGCACAAACACGACGACGTGAGCGTCGCGCT
GAGAAACAAGCTCAATGGAAAGCTGCAAACGGTGGATCTCCTCCACATATGGCTTACCCATACGATGTTC
CAGATTACGCTCCTCCATCTCGAGCTATGAATCTTGACTCGCTCTCGCTGGCCTTGTCTCAAATCAGCTA
CCTGGTGGACAATTTAACCAAGAAAAATTACCGAGCCAGCCAGCAGGAAATACAGCATATTGTGAATCGG
CACGGTCCTGAGGCAGACAGGCATTTATTACGCTGCCTATTTTCGCATGTGGATTTCAGTGGCGATGGTA
AAAGCAGTGGCAAAGATTTCCATCAGACTCAGTTTCTGATTCAGGAGTGTGCGTTGCTGATTACAAAGCC
AAATTTTATCTCGACGCTGTCCTATGCCATTGATAATCCATTGCACTATCAGAAGAGTTTAAAGCCTGCA
CCCCACTTATTTGCCCAGCTGAGTAAAGTGCTCAAATTAAGCAAAGTACAAGAGGTAATTTTTGGCCTTG
CCCTGTTGAATTCTTCCAGCTCAGATCTTAGAGGTTTCGCTGCCCAGTTTATCAAACAGAAGCTTCCAGA
TCTTCTGCGTTCTTACATTGACGCAGACGTCAGTGGAAATCAAGAAGGTGGCTTCCAAGATATAGCAATA
GAGGTCCTACACCTCCTCCTCTCCCATCTCCTCTTTGGGCAGAAGGGAGCCTTTGGAGTTGGACAAGAAC
AGATAGACGCTTTTCTTAAGACGCTGCGCAGAGATTTTCCCCAAGAACGCTGTCCCGTGGTGCTCGCACC
ACTTTTATACCCTGAAAAACGGGACATTCTAATGGACAGGATCCTGCCTGATTCCGGAGGGGTAGCTAAA
ACCATGATGGAGAGCTCTTTGGCTGATTTCATGCAAGAAGTAGGCTATGGCTTTTGTGCAAGTATTGAAG
AATGTCGCAATATAATCGTGCAGTTTGGTGTTCGGGAGGTCACAGCTGCCCAGGTTGCAAGGGTTTTGGG
AATGATGGCTCGAACTCATTCAGGATTAACAGATGGCATTCCATTACAGAGTATTTCTGCTCCGGGCAGT
GGGATCTGGAGTGATGGGAAAGATAAAAGTGATGGAGCACAGGCACACACATGGAATGTAGAAGTCTTGA
TTGACGTTCTTAAAGAACTGAATCCAAGTTTGAATTTCAAGGAAGTAACTTATGAACTGGACCATCCTGG
ATTTCAAATTCGTGACAGTAAAGGACTTCATAATGTGGTTTATGGCATTCAGAGGGGTTTGGGTATGGAA
GTGTTCCCAGTAGACCTCATATATAGACCTTGGAAACATGCTGAAGGCCAGCTCTCCTTCATCCAGCACT
CACTAATCAATCCAGAGATCTTCTGTTTTGCTGACTATCCCTGTCATACTGTTGCCACTGATATTCTGAA
AGCACCACCAGAGGATGACAATCGAGAAATTGCCACATGGAAGAGCTTGGATTTGATTGAATCTCTGCTG
AGGCTTGCAGAGGTTGGGCAGTATGAGCAAGTCAAACAGCTCTTCAGCTTCCCTATCAAACACTGTCCAG
ACATGCTGGTATTGGCCTTACTACAAATTAACACCTCTTGGCATACCTTGCGCCATGAACTTATCTCCAC
TCTGATGCCAATTTTCCTTGGAAACCATCCTAACTCAGCTATTATTTTGCACTATGCATGGCATGGGCAG
GGACAGTCTCCCTCAATTCGCCAACTTATCATGCATGCAATGGCAGAATGGTACATGAGAGGGGAGCAGT
ATGATCAGGCCAAATTGTCTCGAATACTTGATGTGGCCCAGGACTTGAAGGCCTTGTCAATGCTGCTAAA
TGGTACTCCATTTGCCTTTGTTATTGACCTTGCTGCACTTGCTTCACGTCGTGAATACCTCAAACTTGAT
AAGTGGCTCACAGATAAAATTCGAGAGCATGGGGAGCCTTTTATCCAGGCGTGTATGACTTTTTTAAAGA
GACGGTGTCCTTCTATTTTGGGCGGACTTGCCCCAGAAAAAGACCAGCCCAAAAGTGCTCAACTTCCTCC
AGAAACTTTGGCGACAATGTTGGCCTGTCTGCAAGCTTGTGCAGGGAGTGTTTCTCAGGAGCTATCAGAA
ACTATCCTCACCATGGTAGCCAATTGCAGTAATGTTATGAATAAGGCCAGACAACCACCACCTGGAGTTA
TGCCAAAAGGACGTCCTCCTAGTGCTAGCAGCTTAGATGCCATTTCTCCTGTTCAGATTGACCCTCTTGC
TGGAATGACATCTCTTAGTATAGGTGGTTCAGCTGCCCCTCACACCCAGAGTATGCAGGGTTTTCCTCCA
AATTTGGGTTCTGCATTCAGTACCCCTCAGTCACCAGCAAAAGCATTTCCACCCCTTTCAACCCCCAATC
AGACCACTGCATTCAGTGGTATTGGAGGACTTTCATCACAGCTTCCAGTAGGTGGTCTTGGCACAGGCAG
CCTGACTGGTATAGGAACTGGTGCTCTTGGACTCCCTGCAGTGAATAACGACCCTTTTGTACAGAGGAAA
CTGGGCACCTCTGGACTGAATCAGCCTACATTCCAGCAGAGTAAGATGAAACCTTCGGACTTGTCTCAGG
TGTGGCCAGAGGCAAACCAGCACTTTAGTAAAGAGATAGATGATGAAGCAAACAGCTATTTCCAGCGAAT
ATATAATCATCCACCACATCCAACCATGTCTGTTGATGAGGTATTAGAAATGCTGCAGAGATTTAAAGAC
TCTACTATAAAGAGGGAACGAGAAGTATTTAACTGTATGCTAAGGAACTTGTTTGAAGAATATCGTTTTT
TTCCCCAGTATCCTGATAAAGAGTTACATATAACAGCCTGCCTATTTGGTGGTATAATTGAGAAAGGACT
GGTCACTTACATGGCACTAGGTCTGGCTCTACGATATGTTCTTGAAGCCTTACGCAAGCCTTTTGGATCC
AAAATGTATTATTTCGGGATTGCTGCACTAGATAGATTTAAAAACAGATTGAAGGACTATCCCCAGTATT
GTCAGCATTTGGCTTCTATCAGTCACTTTATGCAATTTCCACATCATTTACAGGAGTATATTGAGTATGG
ACAGCAGTCTAGAGATCCTCCTGTGAAAATGCAAGGCTCTATCACAACCCCTGGAAGTATTGCACTGGCT
CAGGCCCAGGCTCAGGCCCAGGTTCCAGCAAAAGCTCCTCTTGCTGGTCAAGTTAGCACTATGGTAACCA
CCTCAACAACTACCACTGTTGCTAAAACGGTTACGGTCACCAGGCCAACTGGAGTCAGCTTTAAGAAAGA
TGTGCCACCTTCTATTAATACTACAAATATAGATACGTTGCTTGTGGCCACAGATCAAACTGAGAGAATT
GTGGAGCCCCCAGAAAATATCCAGGAGAAAATTGCTTTTATTTTCAATAATCTCTCACAGTCAAATATGA
CACAAAAGGTTGAAGAGCTAAAGGAAACGGTGAAAGAAGAATTTATGCCTTGGGTTTCACAGTATCTGGT
TATGAAGAGAGTCAGTATTGAGCCAAACTTTCATAGCCTGTATTCAAACTTCCTTGACACGCTGAAGAAT
CCTGAATTTAACAAGATGGTTCTGAATGAGACCTACAGAAACATTAAAGTGCTCCTGACCTCTGATAAAG
CTGCAGCCAATTTCTCAGATCGTTCTTTGCTGAAGAACTTGGGACATTGGCTAGGAATGATCACATTAGC
TAAAAACAAACCCATCTTACACACTGACTTGGATGTGAAATCATTGCTGCTAGAGGCTTATGTTAAAGGA
CAACAAGAATTGCTCTATGTAGTGCCCTTTGTTGCCAAAGTCTTAGAATCTAGCATTCGTAGTGTGGTTT
TTAGGCCACCAAACCCTTGGACAATGGCAATTATGAATGTATTAGCTGAGCTACATCAGGAGCATGACTT
AAAGTTAAACTTGAAGTTTGAAATCGAGGTTCTCTGCAAGAACCTTGCATTAGACATCAATGAGCTAAAA
CCTGGAAACCTCCTAAAGGATAAAGATCGCCTGAAGAATTTAGATGAGCAACTCTCTGCTCCAAAGAAAG
ATGTCAAGCAGCCAGAAGAACTCCCTCCCATCACAACCACAACAACTTCTACTACACCAGCTACCAACAC
CACTTGTACAGCCACGGTTCCACCACAGCCACAGTACAGCTACCACGACATCAATGTCTATTCCCTTGCG
GGCTTGGCACCACACATTACTCTAAATCCAACAATTCCCTTGTTTCAGGCCCATCCACAGTTGAAGCAGT
GTGTGCGTCAGGCAATTGAACGGGCTGTCCAGGAGCTGGTCCATCCTGTGGTGGATCGATCAATTAAGAT
TGCCATGACTACTTGTGAGCAAATAGTCAGGAAGGATTTTGCCCTGGATTCGGAGGAATCTCGAATGCGA
ATAGCAGCTCATCACATGATGCGTAACTTGACAGCTGGAATGGCTATGATTACATGCAGGGAACCTTTGC
TCATGAGCATATCTACCAACTTAAAAAACAGTTTTGCCTCAGCCCTTCGTACTGCTTCCCCACAACAAAG
AGAAATGATGGATCAGGCAGCTGCTCAATTAGCTCAGGACAATTGTGAGTTGGCTTGCTGTTTTATTCAG
AAGACTGCAGTAGAAAAAGCAGGCCCTGAGATGGACAAGAGATTAGCAACTGAATTTGAGCTGAGAAAAC
ATGCTAGGCAAGAAGGACGCAGATACTGTGATCCTGTTGTTTTAACATATCAAGCTGAACGGATGCCAGA
GCAAATCAGGCTGAAAGTTGGTGGTGTGGACCCAAAGCAGTTGGCTGTTTACGAAGAGTTTGCACGCAAT
GTTCCTGGCTTCTTACCTACAAATGACTTAAGTCAGCCCACGGGATTTTTAGCCCAGCCCATGAAGCAAG
CTTGGGCAACAGATGATGTAGCTCAGATTTATGATAAGTGTATTACAGAACTGGAGCAACATCTACATGC
CATCCCACCAACTTTGGCCATGAACCCTCAAGCTCAGGCTCTTCGAAGTCTCTTGGAGGTTGTAGTTTTA
TCTCGAAACTCTCGGGATGCCATAGCTGCTCTTGGATTGCTCCAAAAGGCTGTAGAGGGCTTACTAGATG
CCACAAGTGGTGCTGATGCTGACCTTCTGCTGCGCTACAGGGAATGCCACCTCTTGGTCCTAAAAGCTCT
GCAGGATGGCCGGGCATATGGGTCTCCATGGTGCAACAAACAGATCACAAGGTGCCTAATTGAATGTCGA
GATGAATATAAATATAATGTGGAGGCTGTGGAGCTGCTAATTCGCAATCATTTGGTTAATATGCAGCAGT
ATGATCTTCACCTAGCGCAGTCAATGGAGAATGGCTTAAACTACATGGCTGTGGCATTTGCTATGCAGTT
AGTAAAAATCCTGCTGGTGGATGAAAGGAGTGTTGCTCATGTTACTGAGGCAGATCTGTTCCACACCATT
GAAACCCTCATGAGGATTAATGCTCATTCCAGAGGCAATGCTCCAGAAGGATTGCCCCAGCTGATGGAAG
TAGTGCGATCCAACTATGAAGCAATGATTGATCGTGCTCATGGAGGCCCAAACTTTATGATGCATTCTGG
GATCTCTCAAGCCTCAGAGTATGATGACCCTCCAGGCCTGAGGGAGAAGGCAGAGTATCTTCTGAGGGAA
TGGGTGAATCTCTACCATTCAGCAGCAGCTGGCCGCGACAGTACCAAAGCTTTCTCTGCATTTGTTGGAC
AGATGCACCAGCAAGGAATACTGAAGACCGATGATCTCATAACAAGGTTCTTTCGTCTGTGTACTGAAAT
GTGTGTTGAAATCAGTTACCGTGCTCAGGCTGAGCAGCAGCACAATCCTGCTGCCAATCCCACCATGATC
CGAGCCAAGTGCTATCACAACCTGGATGCCTTTGTTCGACTCATTGCACTGCTCGTGAAACACTCAGGGG
AGGCCACCAACACTGTCACAAAGATTAATCTGCTGAACAAGGTCCTTGGTATAGTAGTGGGAGTTCTCCT
TCAGGATCATGATGTTCGTCAGAGTGAATTTCAGCAACTTCCCTACCATCGAATTTTTATCATGCTTCTC
TTGGAACTCAATGCACCTGAGCATGTGTTGGAAACCATTAATTTCCAGACACTTACAGCTTTCTGCAATA
CATTCCACATCTTGAGGCCTACCAAAGCTCCTGGCTTTGTATATGCCTGGCTTGAACTGATTTCCCATCG
GATATTTATTGCAAGAATGCTGGCACATACGCCACAGCAGAAGGGGTGGCCTATGTATGCACAGCTACTG
ATTGATTTATTCAAATATTTAGCGCCTTTCCTTAGAAATGTGGAACTCACCAAACCTATGCAAATCCTCT
ACAAGGGCACTTTAAGAGTGCTGCTGGTTCTTTTGCATGATTTCCCAGAGTTCCTTTGTGATTACCATTA
TGGGTTCTGTGATGTGATCCCACCTAATTGTATCCAGTTAAGAAATTTGATCCTGAGTGCCTTTCCAAGA
AACATGAGGCTCCCCGACCCATTCACTCCTAATCTAAAGGTGGACATGTTGAGTGAAATTAACATTGCTC
CCCGGATTCTCACCAATTTCACTGGAGTAATGCCACCTCAGTTCAAAAAGGATTTGGATTCCTATCTTAA
AACTCGATCACCAGTCACTTTCCTGTCTGATCTGCGCAGCAACCTACAGGTATCCAATGAACCTGGGAAT
CGCTACAACCTCCAGCTCATCAATGCACTGGTGCTCTATGTCGGGACTCAGGCCATTGCGCACATCCACA
ACAAGGGCAGCACACCTTCAATGAGCACCATCACTCACTCAGCACACATGGATATCTTCCAGAATTTGGC
TGTGGACTTGGACACTGAGGGTCGCTATCTCTTTTTGAATGCAATTGCAAATCAGCTCCGGTACCCAAAT
AGCCACACTCACTACTTCAGTTGCACCATGCTGTACCTTTTTGCAGAGGCCAATACGGAAGCCATCCAAG
AACAGATCACAAGAGTTCTCTTGGAACGGTTGATTGTAAATAGGCCACATCCTTGGGGTCTTCTTATTAC
CTTCATTGAGCTGATTAAAAACCCAGCGTTTAAGTTCTGGAACCATGAATTTGTACACTGTGCCCCAGAA
ATCGAAAAGTTATTCCAGTCGGTCGCACAGTGCTGCATGGGACAGAAGCAGGCCCAGCAAGTAATGGAAG
GGACAGGTGCCAGTTAGCCGCGGGCCCGGGATCCACCGGATCTAGATAACTGATCATAATCAGCCATACC
ACATTTGTAGAGGTTTTACTTGCTTTAAAAAACCTCCCACACCTCCCCCTGAACCTGAAACATAAAATGA
ATGCAATTGTTGTTGTTAACTTGTTTATTGCAGCTTATAATGGTTACAAATAAAGCAATAGCATCACAAA
TTTCACAAATAAAGCATTTTTTTCACTGCATTCTAGTTGTGGTTTGTCCAAACTCATCAATGTATCTTAA
GGCGTAAATTGTAAGCGTTAATATTTTGTTAAAATTCGCGTTAAATTTTTGTTAAATCAGCTCATTTTTT
AACCAATAGGCCGAAATCGGCAAAATCCCTTATAAATCAAAAGAATAGACCGAGATAGGGT
[37 nt withheld, positions 8322-8358]
AAAGAACGTGGACTCCAACGTCAAAGG
[49 nt withheld, positions 8386-8434]
T
[91 nt withheld, positions 8436-8526]
G
[124 nt withheld, positions 8528-8651]
CAGGTGGCACTTTTCGGGGAAATGTGCGCGGAACCCCTATTTGTTTATTTTTCTAAATACATTCAAATAT
GTATCCGCTCATGAGACAATAACCCTGATAAATGCTTCAATAATATTGAAAAAGGAAGAGTCCTGAGGCG
GAAAGAACCAGCTGTGGAATGTGTGTCAGTTAGGGTGTGGAAAGTCCCCAGGCTCCCCAGCAGGCAGAAG
TATGCAAAGCATGCATCTCAATTAGTCAGCAACCAGGTGTGGAAAGTCCCCAGGCTCCCCAGCAGGCAGA
AGTATGCAAAGCATGCATCTCAATTAGTCAGCAACCATAGTCCCGCCCCTAACTCCGCCCATCCCGCCCC
TAACTCCGCCCAGTTCCGCCCATTCTCCGCCCCATGGCTGACTAATTTTTTTTATTTATGCAGAGGCCGA
GGCCGCCTCGGCCTCTGAGCTATTCCAGAAGTAGTGAGGAGGCTTTTTTGGAGGCCTAGGCTTTTGCAAA
GATCGATCAAGAGACAGGATGAGGATCGTTTCGCATGATTGAACAAGATGGATTGCACGCAGGTTCTCCG
GCCGCTTGGGTGGAGAGGCTATTCGGCTATGACTGGGCACAACAGACAATCGGCTGCTCTGATGCCGCCG
TGTTCCGGCTGTCAGCGCAGGGGCGCCCGGTTCTTTTTGTCAAGACCGACCTGTCCGGTGCCCTGAATGA
ACTGCAAGACGAGGCAGCGCGGCTATCGTGGCTGGCCACGACGGGCGTTCCTTGCGCAGCTGTGCTCGAC
GTTGTCACTGAAGCGGGAAGGGACTGGCTGCTATTGGGCGAAGTGCCGGGGCAGGATCTCCTGTCATCTC
ACCTTGCTCCTGCCGAGAAAGTATCCATCATGGCTGATGCAATGCGGCGGCTGCATACGCTTGATCCGGC
TACCTGCCCATTCGACCACCAAGCGAAACATCGCATCGAGCGAGCACGTACTCGGATGGAAGCCGGTCTT
GTCGATCAGGATGATCTGGACGAAGAGCATCAGGGGCTCGCGCCAGCCGAACTGTTCGCCAGGCTCAAGG
CGAGCATGCCCGACGGCGAGGATCTCGTCGTGACCCATGGCGATGCCTGCTTGCCGAATATCATGGTGGA
AAATGGCCGCTTTTCTGGATTCATCGACTGTGGCCGGCTGGGTGTGGCGGACCGCTATCAGGACATAGCG
TTGGCTACCCGTGATATTGCTGAAGAGCTTGGCGGCGAATGGGCTGACCGCTTCCTCGTGCTTTACGGTA
TCGCCGCTCCCGATTCGCAGCGCATCGCCTTCTATCGCCTTCTTGACGAGTTCTTCTGAGCGGGACTCTG
GGGTTCGAAATGACCGACCAAGCGACGCCCAACCTGCCATCACGAGATTTCGATTCCACCGCCGCCTTCT
ATGAAAGGTTGGGCTTCGGAATCGTTTTCCGGGACGCCGGCTGGATGATCCTCCAGCGCGGGGATCTCAT
GCTGGAGTTCTTCGCCCACCCTAGGGGGAGGCTAACTGAAACACGGAAGGAGACAATACCGGAAGGAACC
CGCGCTATGACGGCAATAAAAAGACAGAATAAAACGCACGGTGTTGGGTCGTTTGTTCATAAACGCGGGG
TTCGGTCCCAGGGCTGGCACTCTGTCGATACCCCACCGAGACCCCATTGGGGCCAATACGCCCGCGTTTC
TTCCTTTTCCCCACCCCACCCCCCAAGTTCGGGTGAAGGCCCAGGGCTCGCAGCCAACGTCGGGGCGGCA
GGCCCTGCCATAGCCTCAGGTTACTCATATATACTTTAGATTGATTTAAAACTTCATTTTTAATTTAAAA
GGATCTAGGTGAAGATCCTTTTTGATAATCTCATGACCAAAATCCCTTAACGTGAGTTTTCGTTCCACTG
AGCGTCAGACCCCGTAGAAAAGATCAAAGGATCTTCTTGAGATCCTTTTTTTCTGCGCGTAATCTGCTGC
TTGCAAACAAAAAAACCACCGCTACCAGCGGTGGTTTGTTTGCCGGATCAAGAGCTACCAACTCTTTTTC
CGAAGGTAACTGGCTTCAGCAGAGCGCAGATACCAAATACTGTTCTTCTAGTGTAGCCGTAGTTAGGCCA
CCACTTCAAGAACTCTGTAGCACCGCCTACATACCTCGCTCTGCTAATCCTGTTACCAGTGGCTGCTGCC
AGTGGCGATAAGTCGTGTCTTACCGGGTTGGACTCAAGACGATAGTTACCGGATAAGGCGCAGCGGTCGG
GCTGAACGGGGGGTTCGTGCACACAGCCCAGCTTGGAGCGAACGACCTACACCGAACTGAGATACCTACA
GCGTGAGCTATGAGAAAGCGCCACGCTTCCCGAAGGGAGAAAGGCGGACAGGTATCCGGTAAGCGGCAGG
GTCGGAACAGGAGAGCGCACGAGGGAGCTTCCAGGGGGAAACGCCTGGTATCTTTATAGTCCTGTCGGGT
TTCGCCACCTCTGACTTGAGCGTCGATTTTTGTGATGCTCGTCAGGGGGGCGGAGCCTATGGAAAAACGC
CAGCAACGCGGCCTTTTTACGGTTCCTGGCCTTTTGCTGGCCTTTTGCTCACATGTTCTTTCCTGCGTTA
TCCCCTGATTCTGTGGATAACCGTATTACCGCCATGCAT
